Addgene plasmid #110167: pCC336
Purpose: miniMos vector expresses ERKKTR(S43E,T55E,T62E)-mClover and mCherry-H2B in C. elegans VPCs; use as control for pCC324 (Contains Neomycin resistance)
Depositing lab: Iva Greenwald. Depositing organization: Columbia University. Publication: A Real-Time Biosensor for ERK Activity Reveals Signaling Dynamics during C. elegans Cell Fate Specification. de la Cova C, Townley R, Regot S, Greenwald I. Dev Cell. 2017 Sep 11;42(5):542-553.e4. doi: 10.1016/j.devcel.2017.07.014. Epub 2017 Aug 17. PubMed 28826819.
Backbone
  Vector backbone: pCFJ910
  Backbone manufacturer: Addgene Plasmid #44481
  Backbone size w/o insert (bp): 5496
  Total vector size (bp): 15703
  Vector type: Worm Expression ; miniMos transposon
  Selectable markers: Neomycin (select with G418)
Growth in bacteria
  Bacterial resistance: Ampicillin, 100 μg/mL
  Growth temperature: 37°C
  Growth strain: Top10
  Copy number: High Copy
Gene/Insert
  Gene/Insert name: ERK-KTR(S43E,T55E,T62E)-mClover-T2A-mCherry-H2B (alt names: ERK-nKTR(EEE); ERK-KTR(EEE)-mClover)
  Species: H. sapiens (human), C. elegans (nematode), Synthetic
  Insert size (bp): 2253
  Mutation: Phospho-acceptor sites mutated: S43E, T55E, T62E. Additionally, R61K change made in ERK-KTR CDS.
  Promoter: lin-31 promoter/enhancer
  Tag / fusion protein: mClover (C terminal on insert); mCherry (N terminal on insert)
  Cloning method: Gibson Cloning
  Sequencing primers: 5′ caggaaacagctatgaccatg; 3′ tgtaaaacgacggccagt
Resource information
  A portion of this plasmid was derived from a plasmid made by: Original ERK-KTR-mClover coding sequence was derived from pENTR-ERKKTRClover, Addgene Plasmid #59138.
Terms and licenses: Academic/Nonprofit Terms; Industry Terms: Not Available to Industry
Depositor comments: Glutamic acid substitutions made in ERK-KTR-mClover to produce phospho-mimetic control reporter.
How to cite: pCC336 was a gift from Iva Greenwald (Addgene plasmid # 110167 ; http://n2t.net/addgene:110167 ; RRID:Addgene_110167)
