[The description below was written by a language model from this plasmid's Addgene catalogue record and pLannotate feature annotations shown in this document.]
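Description:
pCC336 is a miniMos transposon vector for making single-copy transgenic C. elegans, built on the pCFJ910 backbone by Gibson assembly. It is about 15.7 kb in total and is propagated in E. coli as a high-copy plasmid, using a ColE1/pUC-type origin and ampicillin resistance (AmpR with its bla promoter). The feature table shows short Mos1 (mariner) fragments near both ends of the cargo. These correspond to the transposon arms that allow Mos1 transposase to mobilise the intervening DNA into the worm genome. A neo (nptII) cassette lies within the arms and lets transgenic animals be selected with G418. The record does not state which regulatory elements drive neo. The two matching aex-5 fragments that follow the reporter and neo coding regions probably reflect repeated worm genomic sequence, perhaps 3′ UTR regions, rather than expressed genes.

The payload is driven by the lin-31 promoter/enhancer, which directs expression in the vulval precursor cells. The lin-31 and forkhead-like (Foxd3) hits upstream are consistent with this large genomic regulatory region. It drives a bicistronic reporter, ERK-KTR(S43E,T55E,T62E)-mClover-T2A-mCherry-H2B. The kinase translocation reporter carries an Elk1-derived segment fused to mClover. In its normal form it moves between nucleus and cytoplasm according to ERK phosphorylation. Here the three phospho-acceptor sites are replaced with glutamate, and an R61K change is also present, giving a phospho-mimetic version whose localisation should not respond to ERK activity. The T2A peptide separates off mCherry fused to the worm histone H2B his-11, which marks nuclei for segmentation and expression normalisation. The plasmid serves as a control for the corresponding biosensor construct pCC324.
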