Features (pLannotate 1.2.2; 20 found; start..end, strand, type, name):
    197..286     +  CDS            mariner\T (fragment): MOS1T_DROMA - Experimental evidence at protein level: Swiss-Prot protein existence level 1. Mediates transposition of transposon Mos1 by a 'cut and paste' mechanism. Transposases are sequence-specific nucleases and strand transferases that catalyze transposition through an ordered series of events: sequence-specific binding of transposase to the terminal inverted repeats (IR) present at each end of the transposon, pairing of the transposon IRs in a paired-end complex (PEC), cleavage of one or both DNA strands at each transposon end, capture of target DNA, and strand transfer to insert the tran
    350..565     +  CDS            Foxd3 (fragment): FOXD3_RAT - Also known as Hfh2. Experimental evidence at protein level: Swiss-Prot protein existence level 1. Binds to the consensus sequence 5'-A[AT]T[AG]TTTGTTT-3' and acts as a transcriptional repressor. Also acts as a transcriptional activator. Promotes development of neural crest cells from neural tube progenitors. Restricts neural progenitor cells to the neural crest lineage while suppressing interneuron differentiation. Required for maintenance of pluripotent cells in the pre-implantation and peri- implantation stages of embryogenesis (By similarity). From Rattus norvegicus (Rat).
   1416..1433    -  promoter       chicken β-actin promoter (fragment): contains a 21-bp deletion relative to the standard chicken β-actin promoter
   2685..2876    +  CDS            lin-31 (fragment): LIN31_CAEEL - Protein predicted: Swiss-Prot protein existence level 4. Lin-31 regulates how vulval precursor cells choose their fate. It helps specify three alternative cell fates in vulval development. From Caenorhabditis elegans.
   7555..7824    +  CDS            Elk1 (fragment): ELK1_RAT - Experimental evidence at protein level: Swiss-Prot protein existence level 1. Transcription factor that binds to purine-rich DNA sequences. Forms a ternary complex with SRF and the ETS and SRF motifs of the serum response element (SRE) on the promoter region of immediate early genes such as FOS and IER2 (By similarity) (PubMed:17156131). Induces target gene transcription upon JNK-signaling pathway stimulation (PubMed:17156131). From Rattus norvegicus (Rat).
   7828..8512    +  CDS            Clover (fragment): bright green-yellow fluorescent protein derived from GFP (Lam et al., 2012)
   8584..9441    +  CDS            mCherry: mCherry is a basic (constitutively fluorescent) red fluorescent protein published in 2004, derived from Discosoma sp.. It is reported to be a very rapidly-maturing monomer with low acid sensitivity.
   9460..9825    +  CDS            his-11: H2B1_CAEEL - Experimental evidence at protein level: Swiss-Prot protein existence level 1. Core component of nucleosome. Nucleosomes wrap and compact DNA into chromatin, limiting DNA accessibility to the cellular machineries which require DNA as a template. Histones thereby play a central role in transcription regulation, DNA repair, DNA replication and chromosomal stability. DNA accessibility is regulated via a complex set of post-translational modifications of histones, also called histone code, and nucleosome remodeling. From Caenorhabditis elegans.
  10347..10499   +  CDS            aex-5 (fragment): AEX5_CAEEL - Also known as kpc-3 From Caenorhabditis elegans.
  10697..10714   +  CDS            lacZα (fragment): LacZα fragment of β-galactosidase; lacZ fragment
  11535..12326   +  CDS            neo: KKA2_KLEPN - Also known as kan, nptII. Experimental evidence at protein level: Swiss-Prot protein existence level 1. Resistance to kanamycin, neomycin, paromomycin, ribostamycin, butirosin and gentamicin B. From Klebsiella pneumoniae.
  12779..12931   +  CDS            aex-5 (fragment): AEX5_CAEEL - Also known as kpc-3 From Caenorhabditis elegans.
  13029..13058   -  misc_feature   MCS (fragment): pBluescript multiple cloning site
  13067..13282   +  CDS            mariner\T (fragment): MOS1T_DROMA - Experimental evidence at protein level: Swiss-Prot protein existence level 1. Mediates transposition of transposon Mos1 by a 'cut and paste' mechanism. Transposases are sequence-specific nucleases and strand transferases that catalyze transposition through an ordered series of events: sequence-specific binding of transposase to the terminal inverted repeats (IR) present at each end of the transposon, pairing of the transposon IRs in a paired-end complex (PEC), cleavage of one or both DNA strands at each transposon end, capture of target DNA, and strand transfer to insert the tran
  13394..13511   +  CDS            lacZα (fragment): LacZα fragment of β-galactosidase; lacZ fragment
  13517..13616   -  misc_feature   bom (fragment): basis of mobility region from pBR322
  13718..13753   -  CDS            rop (fragment): Rop protein, which maintains plasmids at low copy number; rop
  13848..13952   +  promoter       AmpR promoter: bla
  13953..14813   +  CDS            AmpR: β-lactamase; bla; confers resistance to ampicillin, carbenicillin, and related antibiotics
  14984..15572   +  rep_origin     ori: high-copy-number ColE1/pMB1/pBR322/pUC origin of replication
>Addgene plasmid #110167 | pCC336 | addgene full sequence | sequence record 238139 | Addgene NGS Result
GCACCGTACGTCTCGAGGAATTCTATCAGGTGTACAAGTATGAAATGTCGTTTCGAACATATAGATGTCT
CGCAAACGTAAATATTTATCGATTGTCATAAAACTTTGACCTTGTGAAGTGTCAACCTTGACTGTCGAAC
CACCATAGTTTGGCGCGAATTGAGCGTCATAATTGTTTACTCTCAGTGCAGTCAACATGTCGAGTTTCGT
GCCGAATAAAGAGCAAACGCGGACAGTATTAATTTTCTGTTTTCATTTGAAGAAAACAGCTGCGGCCGGA
TCCAGGAAACAGCTATGACCATGATTACGCCAAGCTACGTAATACGACTCACTAGCAGAGCGAATTCTGA
TCTACAAATATATTATGGATCGGTTTCCGTTTTATAGGAAAAACACGCAGAGGTGGCAAAACTCCCTGCG
ACACAACTTGTCATTCAACGACTGCTTCATCAAGATCCCAAGAAGAGCCGATCGTCCTGGGAAGGGCTCC
TACTGGGCGGTGCACCCAAATGCCTCCGGAATGTTCGAGAACGGCAGCTGCTTACGGCGTCGGAAACGAT
TTCGGGTAAGTCTTCGGTTACTGTACTTATCAAATTGTGTAAATTAATGATCTTATCACTTCAAAGAGAA
ACGCAAAAATCTCCAACAAAAAAAAACGAAAAATTGATTTAGAGAGGGCGCGCGCGTGCTTCCCCCTTCA
CGATTTTGAGAGAGAAAGACAATTCTACAGTAATCCTCAAGGTTGGTCGATGACAGAAAAGGCGAGAAAT
TTGTTTTAAATACGATTGAGAGACTATTGGGGGAAGAGATTATGATGAACGGCTGCAGGATTGGATAAGA
CTTTGCAGATTTTGATGTGGGGTACTGTAGTTTAAAGGGAAGACTGTGAACAAATATTTAAGATAGTGTG
GCTATGCGCAGGCTTAGGCTTAAATTTAGGTTTAGGCTTAGGCTTAGGCTTAGTCTTAGGCTCAGTCTCA
GGGTTAGGTTTAGGCTTAGGCTCAGGTTCAGACTTAGGTTCAGGCTTAGCCTATTGCTTAGGCTTAGGCT
TAGGCTTAGGCTTAGGCTCCGGCTTAGGATTAGGCTTAGGCTTAGGTTCAGGCTCAGGGTTAGGCTTAGG
GTAAAGCTTAGGTTCTGGCTTAGGCTTAGACTTATGCTTAAGATTAGGCAATGAAGAGTACCTGTGTATT
TGGTTCAGCCGAAATTGCGCAACTTTGAGAATGTACAAAATTCTTAAAAAATTGCAGAGTTGGAACTTTC
AGAAATCGCAAATGCCTTCGGAGAATAGGAAGCTTCGGCACTGTGGTTTTGGTACTGACCTGCAATTTTC
AAATCATTCTGCAAAGTTTTAAATTTGACAAAAATTTTTTATCAAAATGGTTTTGAAACGTTTATCTACA
TAGGGTAATTAACCTCGCCCCCCCCCCCCCCCCAAAATATTTTCAATTTTCACTCAATTTTACTCAATAC
AATTAAACAGTCATATTAAGATGAATTGACTTACGCGCGCGAAATACTCTCCTCCCGGTACTACCCAATA
AAATGTGCCATCTGTTGCAATAGTTGTACTCCTACTACTTCTACGGGGGGGGGCAACAGATGCCTCCTAT
CCAATATTGTAGTGTTATGTTGAAATGAAAATGAGTGACTTGTGTCTGTGTGTGTATGATGAAGTAGTTA
GAAAAGAGGACAAAGAAAAAGTAATAAGAAGTTGCAAGAGTTTGTTTGAGTGGGGTGAGCGGGGTTTGCA
CATAACTTTAAATTTTTTTCAACTATTCGGCTTGGGAACTCTACACCTATTGAAATATAAGGCTGTAGGC
AAGCACTTAGGCATGTAGGTAGGAAGAACGGGGACATGACTATGCAAACAGGTATAATTCTGTTCCAATG
TACTGTTCCAAATATCAAATCCTCCATACAGTCTGTCCTCCAACCACAAGCCCATTAAAATGACAGTCAG
GCTGTCCAGCGGGGGGTCCCCCGCCGAAAAAGAAGGGCTGTCGCGGGGCGCTAGCTAATATGTGACACAT
ATACATATAACTGTATCACTTGTACATGTACATAAGACGGATTGGAAACAAAAGTGATTCTCTTTGCCTA
TGGTTCATTCCATTTCGCGCAATGTTTTAGGTAGTACGGTAGATTAAATGGCCTTGGGGCGAGGAGGGGA
GGACTAATCACTTGGAGGGGAAAGAAGAGGCAAGACAAAGATTGATGCGGTTTGAATTTAGATATTTAGG
TGGTGGAGCGAGGTGTCAATGTTTGTCAGGTGCCTGATTTATTAGTATATGTACTTTAAGAGATGAATTA
TAGAAGTGCTGCAAATTTGAAAGGCATAACTGTAAGGTACCTTTTAAATTACTACCGGCATGTGGTGTCA
AAGTGTTTCAGTTCGGTTTGATCTACAAAGAATGCTGGAGAAGAGACGCAGACTTTTTCGGGGCGGTGCT
CGGGAAGAGCTGATTTACGTCGATTTACAGTTTTCCTCGTTTCTAGAATTTCGTAAATCGACACAAATCG
GCTTTTTCCGCGCCCCGTCCTTTGGGTCCCGGGATGTCTCTGTCTCTTCAACTATCTACACTATCTGTAC
TGGTAATAGTGCATTTTCTAAAATTGAATCATAAAATTTTGCTGTAAAAGTTGAACGTTTTTTAAACACA
GTTTTAAAAAATATTTAAAAAATTCAATTTCAGGCTCGCGGCGGCCAAGACGACGACGACGACGACTTCC
ACCACCCGGCTCCATCGAAAATCTCTCGCAAAAATCCTCTTCCACTGCTCCCGGAGCCCCCAATAACCCC
ACCACTCCTCTCCTCCCTTTTCCCAAATCTTCCACCATCACTCCCAAATTTCTGCCTGTTTCCTCCAGGC
ATGGATCGATCGTAGAGCACTAGTGGATCCAGAGCGCATGCTCTAGTTTTGTAAATCTACAATGTTCAAA
CGCTGGACTTCATGCTAAGATCCTGAAAATAGGCAGTAGGTAGGTAGGTTCAGCCATAAATACCAAAAAA
CATGCCTGACAGGCCTACCTATTCAGGACTACCTACGCCTGTCTCGTGCCTATATGTCTATTCTACTATT
TTAGTAAACATACACTCTTCAAAAACGCAATATCACCGAAAATAGCAAAAAGTAAGCGGAAAGCATGCAT
GTAGGCAAGTAGGCAGATAGGAATAGGTCATGTATAAAAACATACCTGTAACTACATGCCTTGTCTATTT
CTCAAAGCCCCCCCCCCCCCATTGTTGACGAAAATTGACACCGACAATTGCCCTATTCTTTCTCCTTATT
TCTCTCCTCTCCATTCTATTTCATAACTTTTCATCAGTATATTCACTCAATTGGAAGAAAATATGTATGT
CTACAACAACCTACAAGAAGACGTCAATTTCATTTCGGACCCCCCTTCTCCACGTTTGTCGAGAAAGTCG
TAAAGAGCATATGGAGGAGCAACAAGGGGGCTTAGTTTCACATTTTAATTGTTGCGCCTTCTTGTTGACC
TCCTGGACAGGAAAATGGATGAGTTTATGATGTTGGGAGAAACAAATTTTTGGAATTTTTAATGAAAACC
TATTTGGAAAGTCCTGAAGACCTAACGTTTGAATTTTTTGAGAAAAAAATGTACAAAAAATACAGTTTAT
TCTAGTGGCTTGAAAGGCAAATTCAAACTCCCGCCAAAGAAAGGCACCGTCCAATCATCGACGCCGGCCA
CACCCACTGCTCATTGCTGATTCGTCGATAGGGAGTTTCTGTAGAAGAATATAAAGGTACTGTAGGCAAC
TGTAGCGGTACTGTAGAAGAGTGTGGATGTACTGTTGGTGTAATGTAGAGGTACTATAGATATTCTCTAG
GGGTACTGTATGAAAATGTATGGATTCTGTGGAAATATTGTAGGAAACTGTGGGGGTACTGAAGATATAC
TGTAGATGTTCTGTGTGGTTTTTAAGGGGTACTGTAGGAATACTGAAGAGCGTTTTTTGCAATAGAATCC
GCTCATATCTTGACTATCCCAGCATTGTCGGATTTGTTTTTCAAAAATCATTTTCTTAAAGCTATTTTCT
CTGGAAAAAACTCTTCCCAATTACCGTACCAGTGTCATTTTTCCTTACTGAAAACAAAGGAAAACAAGTA
GGTTGAGGAAAGAAAAACAATTGTTTTTAATCTTGAATGAGTAAGCTTGGCACACACATGTCTCTAAAAC
AAATTAACTACGGAGTACGGTAGTCTTGTTTTTCAAAAGAGAACCAACTGGGTACATATTAGTTTTCATT
TTACTCCCCCTCCTTGCATTTTCCTCGTTTTCATAACAAATCAATTTGGAGTCATATTCATGGAAATTGA
AAAAGACAAGAAGACAAGGAGTAGGAGAAGGTAATGAGAAAAATGGGTTTAAGGTTTTGAAAAGAAATTG
ACAATCACATAAAACCTAGAGGGGTGCTAAGTAAGCAATGTGATCGGAAATTGTAATGGATTAGGGTGAA
TGGAGGGTGTTTGGTTTTGGGTTTGATTGAATTTGGCGCTAGTTGCCAAGAGTTGCCGGGAATCTGGCTT
TTGCTGGGTGGTAAAATTCATAGAAAAATTTGTAGAAAAATCGGCGGCCGAGTTTTTCCTTTTTTGCGAC
CACGCAGGTTGCAAAAAGCATAAATTCTGGTTCATGTTCACAAAACCTCGCGCAAGTTTTTAAAATCTTG
AGTAGGGGCCTGCCTGAGGTGCTGAGGTGAATTAGACCAAGTTTTTGTTCGCAACTACCAAAAACTTCAG
AAAAATTTTTGTTAATCTCATCATAAAATTCGTTTACTTCGGCTAATTTTTATTAGTTATAAGTCTATAA
AAAACCTCCAAAATATCCCCTTTTTAAGGTTAAATTTTTGAAAATTTTCGAATTATAATAAAGTCTGAAA
ATTGTCAAAATTTCCTGCAATTGACCGTGTTGGCAATTTTGGCAATTTCAGCAAGAGCCGAAATTACCAA
TTGCACGGTCTCGTCAAGGTTGTCAGTGTCTAGATAAACATTATGAAAATTTCGAAAAGCTGACGAAAAC
TCTTCAGAGTATATGACTCAAACTTTTGATGATTTTGATGCGACATTGCTCAAAGTTACATAAAAATCTA
ATTTTAAAATGTTATAAAGCTTAATCCCTTTCTAATTCCTAATAAGTACCGAAAGTACAGTAGTTCTAGT
CACCTTGCCAAAACAAAAGGATAAACAGGAAAACTAAAAAGTTTCTAAAAAGAAAAGCCGCGAAAAGGAG
AGAGAGAGATGGGATAATGTTACAAATTGGACCTGTTAAGTGTCGGTTTAATGAACCGAGCTTCTAAATA
TGGCACGAGGAGCGGTGGTGTGGCCAGCGGCGCCGCACCGTCTGCAGTCAACCGTGCGATCGAGCGGCAC
CTTTGATCCAAAAAATGCCGCGATTTTTGCCGCGCTCTCCCCAGGCAGGCAGTGGGGAAGAGATGTCCTT
TATGAAGGAGATTGACGGGAGGAGGAGGAGGAGGAAACCGTTTTTGATTAACTGGTGGATGGCATTGCGG
TTTTTATTCTTCCGTAAGGACAACTGGTTCTTTTTTCTTCTATTTTGATGTCTTCGTTTTGTCTTTACTG
GTCTGTCTTCGAAGTTGCTGAGCTGATTTAGAACATTGTAAATTTGTAAGAAAATTGATTTTTATCAACA
TAATTACGAAGTATCACGTTTTACGTGTGTTTTTAGAGTTTTCAAGTAAAAAATTTGAAATCAGCGGTAT
TCAAAACCTAAACCTTTTCACGGGGACTCGATCCCTTGACCTTTTGCTCCAAAGGCATTGCTCTTACCCA
CTGAGCCATCCGTGGCGCCGTTTTCTTAGGGCGCCGTACCAAGTGGCGCAGTGGCTAAGAGGGACGACTT
TGAAGCAAACGGTCATGAGTTCGAGCCCCCGGGAGTTGATTTAAATTTTCTGATTACGACTCGCTGCGCC
CTAAAGGTCCCTTTAGCTCCCCATTGATCATTTATCCCAAATCTCATTTATAAAATCTTTGTCCCGAGAC
AAACCCAGTCATATTTAATTAGAATAATCACTACCCTTTTTTGATTCTCCCACATACAATTTTTTTAAAC
CGAGAGTACGGTAGGTAATAACAATTTATGGAGAAGAATATTAGGTGATGAGAATGGGTGTCTCTACTAC
TATTATATATATTACTTTATTCATTCATTAAATTATGGTGGTGGTGGTGACGATGAGAAACTTTACGGAA
TTTATGAGTGAAATTGTTCCAAAAAAGTGGTGAAGTGTCAAATGGAATATCTAACTGGGAGGGGGGTGAA
TAAGGACAATGGGGTTAGTGTACTCTCGAGAATATGGAATTAGAAAATGAGGAAAACTTGCAAAAAATGG
AGCTTTGAAAAAAACTAGCTGAAAACATCCTTTCAGAGTTGGATTTTAAGATTTTAAGATTTCTCTAAAT
CATTGTAGTGAAATTTTCTACTGAGGTTTTCTAGTTTCTTTTTCATTTGGTATACATTTTTTTGTAGAAA
ATGTTCACCAAAACTTTTTTCGAATGCATAATAATTCAACATTTTCTATGCTTTTTAAATTATTTTTCTT
GTTGCAGAAAACCCAAACTACCGTACTTTTTCACTAGGTGGTCTCCAAACTTTAATCCGTTATAACTCCA
CAAATATTTTTGATATAAAAAAGTTGTCAATTAACAAAATGTGCAAAATTTTATGACCAATATTTAATCA
GTTGACAGTTTTTTGATATCTCAGGTAACCGCAGAGTTATGAGCGTTTGAAGTTGAAGCGTGCTCTAGGC
TCTCCAGGTGACCCAAATATTTGAATATTTTAGTAATTCTCATGATTTTAAAATTGTCCAACAAAAATTC
AAATATTGACACTAATTCTTCCCACCTAGACACCCCACCATTCCATGGACTAATCCCGTTAATTCGAACG
CTTCCCCCCTACCGCTCTCGGTGTCACTCAAAATTTCAAACAAGTCGTGACAGTTCTCGGGTGGTCTGAT
ACCAGTTTACCTACATTTTCAAAAAAAAACACAATCAACTCTTTCATCTTCAGTATTCCAGTGAATCCCG
TCCCACACCAGATGCCCCAACTCAGCGGGGGCTGCGTGATACCCGGTCAGCAGCAGCACCAGCAACAGGA
GTAACTGGTTCCTCCCAAATATAGGTTAGTGATGTGAATGTAAAACAAAGACTTATTTTTCTATTAGAAA
TGTGTTGTCATTTTCCTTATTACAAGTTGTTGCCTTTTTCCCTTACGGGCGGTCTCGGTAAGCGCTGTCT
CCCCGTTGGCCAGCCCCGCCCACTCAACGCTCCGCCCTTCTTCTCCTTCTAAGGCTTGGCTTCTCAAACA
AATTGACTTTTCCCAATCGCTAAGATTTCAATATATTTTGATATATTCCAAAACCTTCTTTATTAATTAT
CAATCCAAGCAAAACTCTATACATATTCCCTGAAAAAGATCCCCGGGATTGGCCAAAGGACCCAAAGGTA
TGTTTCGAATGATACTAACATAACATAGAACATTTTCAGGAGGACCCTTGGCTAGCGTCGACGCCAGATC
TGCGGCGGCCGCACCATGAAGGGCCGAAAGCCTCGGGACCTGGAACTTCCACTTAGCCCAAGCCTGCTGG
GTGGCCAGGGACCTGAACGGACTCCAGGATCAGGAACAAGCTCTGGTCTTCAGGCACCGGGGCCAGCGCT
TGAGCCCAGCAAGCGTAGCGGTCTCGAGGACCCAGCGGAGCCATCGAAGAAGCCAAAAGAGCCATCGGTG
TCGTCAAGGCTGGAGCGCCTGACCCTCCAGTCCAGCTTTCAATTCCCATCCACTAGTATGGTGAGCAAGG
GCGAGGAGCTGTTCACCGGGGTTGTGCCCATCCTGGTCGAGCTGGACGGCGACGTAAACGGCCACAAGTT
CAGCGTCCGCGGCGAGGGCGAGGGCGATGCCACCAACGGCAAGCTGACCCTGAAGTTCATCTGCACCACC
GGCAAGCTGCCCGTGCCCTGGCCCACCCTCGTGACCACCTTCGGCTACGGCGTGGCCTGCTTCAGCCGCT
ACCCCGACCACATGAAGCAGCACGACTTCTTCAAGTCCGCCATGCCCGAAGGCTACGTCCAGGAGCGCAC
CATCTCTTTCAAGGACGACGGTACCTACAAGACCCGCGCCGAGGTGAAGTTCGAGGGCGACACCCTGGTG
AACCGCATCGAGCTGAAGGGCATCGACTTCAAGGAGGACGGCAACATCCTGGGGCACAAGCTGGAGTACA
ACTTCAACAGCCACAACGTCTATATCACGGCCGACAAGCAGAAGAACGGCATCAAGGCTAACTTCAAGAT
CCGCCACAACGTTGAGGACGGCAGCGTGCAGCTCGCCGACCACTACCAGCAGAACACCCCCATCGGCGAC
GGCCCCGTGCTGCTGCCCGACAACCACTACCTGAGCCATCAGTCCGCCCTGAGCAAAGACCCCAACGAGA
AGCGCGATCACATGGTCCTGCTGGAGTTCGTGACCGCCGCCGAGGGCAGAGGAAGTCTGCTAACATGCGG
TGACGTCGAGGAGAATCCTGGCCCAGGAGGTAGGGCCGGCTCTGTCTCAAAGGGTGAAGAAGATAACATG
GCAATTATTAAAGAGTTTATGCGTTTCAAGGTGCATATGGAGGGATCTGTCAATGGGCATGAGTTTGAAA
TTGAAGGTGAAGGAGAAGGCCGACCATATGAGGGAACACAAACCGCAAAACTAAAGGTAAGTTTAAACAT
ATATATACTAACTAACCCTGATTATTTAAATTTTCAGGTAACTAAAGGCGGACCATTACCATTCGCCTGG
GACATCCTCTCTCCACAGTTCATGTATGGAAGTAAAGCTTATGTTAAACATCCGGCAGATATACCAGATT
ATTTGAAACTTTCATTCCCGGAGGGTTTTAAGTGGGAACGCGTAATGAATTTTGAAGACGGAGGAGTTGT
TACAGTGACGCAAGACTCAAGGTAAGTTTAAACAGTTCGGTACTAACTAACCATACATATTTAAATTTTC
AGCCTCCAAGATGGAGAATTTATTTATAAAGTCAAACTTCGAGGAACGAATTTCCCCTCGGATGGACCTG
TTATGCAGAAGAAGACTATGGGATGGGAAGCTTCAAGTGAAAGAATGTACCCTGAAGACGGTGCTCTTAA
GGGAGAGATTAAACAACGTCTTAAATTGAAAGATGGAGGACATTACGATGCTGAGGTAAGTTTAAACATG
ATTTTACTAACTAACTAATCTGATTTAAATTTTCAGGTGAAGACAACTTACAAAGCCAAAAAACCAGTTC
AGCTGCCAGGAGCGTACAATGTTAATATTAAACTGGATATCACCTCCCACAACGAGGATTACACTATCGT
TGAGCAATATGAAAGAGCTGAAGGGCGGCACTCGACAGGTGGCATGGATGAATTGTATAAGGGAGGAGGA
GGAGGTGGAATGCCACCAAAGCCATCTGCCAAGGGAGCCAAGAAGGCCGCCAAGACCGTTACGAAGCCAA
AGGACGGAAAGAAGAGACGTCATGCCCGTAAGGAATCATACTCCGTCTACATCTACCGTGTCCTCAAGCA
AGTTCATCCAGACACTGGAGTTTCCTCCAAAGCCATGTCTATCATGAACTCTTTTGTCAACGATGTCTTC
GAGCGTATTGCTGCTGAAGCATCCCGTCTTGCTCACTACAACAAGCGTTCCACAATCTCATCCCGCGAAA
TTCAGACCGCTGTCCGTCTGATCCTTCCAGGAGAGCTTGCCAAGCACGCCGTGTCTGAGGGAACCAAGGC
CGTTACCAAGTACACTTCCAGCAAGTAAGCGGCCGCCAGCTCCGCATCGGCCGCTGTCATCAGATCGCCA
TCTCGCGCCCGTGCCTCTGACTTCTAAGTCCAATTACTCTTCAACATCCCTACATGCTCTTTCTCCCTGT
GCTCCCACCCCCTATTTTTGTTATTATCAAAAAACTTCTCTTAATTTCTTTGTTTTTTAGCTTCTTTTAA
GTCACCTCTAACAATGAAATTGTGTAGATTCAAAAATAGAATTAATTCGTAATAAAAAGTCGAAAAAAAT
TGTGCTCCCTCCCCCCATTAATAATAATTCTATCCCAAAATCTACACAATGTTCTGTGTACACTTCTTAT
GTTTTTTACTTCTGATAAATTTTTTTGAAACATCATAGAAAAAACCGCACACAAAATACCTTATCATATG
TTACGTTTCAGTTTATGACCGCAATTTTTATTTCTTCGCACGTCTGGGCCTCTCATGACGTCAAATCATG
CTCATCGTGAAAAAGTTTTGGAGTATTTTTGGAATTTTTCAATCAAGTGAAAGTTTATGAAATTAATTTT
CCTGCTTTTGCTTTTTGGGGTTTCCCCTATTGTTTGTCAAGATTTCGAGGACGGCGTTTTTCTTGCTAAA
ATCACAAGTATTGATGAGCACGATGCAAGAAAGATCGGAAGAAGGTTTGGGTTTGAGGCTCAGTGGAAGG
TGAGTAGAAGTTGATAATTTGAAAGTGGAGTAGTGTCTATGGGGTTCTTCGAATGCATCGCGCGCACCGT
ACGTCTCGAGGAATTCCTGCAGGATATCTGGATCCACGAAGCTTCCCATGGTGACGTCACCGGTTCTAGA
TACCTAGGTGAGCTCTGGTACCCTCTAGTCAAGGCCTTAAGTGAGTCGTATTACGGACTGGCCGTCGTTT
TACAGGCCGGATGGGCCATGGCACCTTAACATTTCTAAATTTTAGTTTAATAAAAAAATTTTAAAATAAT
ACGAGTTTTGAGACTAACTTTCAATAAAAACCAAAAAATTGCTTCAAAAAAGAGCTCGCGCCGATTTACG
ATAAACACAGCGCGCTACGACACTCCGAAAACCGCGCCGCACCATTACATTCTCCGCCCCACCGCACGGT
TTGCGGAAGGCGATGAAATTGCTGGGCCTAAAATTTTAACCCTTTTTTTCCCGTTTTTCAACTGTTTTCC
CGATTTTTTCGATATTTTTTTCAGGTTTTTAGTTAGAAAAGTATATAAAAATTGCATTATTTGTAGTTTT
CGCTCGTAATTTGTGATAGAAAACGGCCAATTTGCCTAGATTTGTGATTCTACCAAGTGGAATTTTTGGG
AAAATATCAATATTCCACGATTTTTATTCAAATCATAACGTTTCGAAATTATCAGCTTAAATAAAACTAA
AATAAATAATAAAATACTAAAAACCCTGAATTTCTCGGTTCTCGGTTCAGCTTGAGTTCGTTCTATACAC
GTTATCGATTTTTGTCATTTCGTTTAATCATGGGTTTTGATTCATTTTAAATATGAAATTTGATTTATTC
CTCGTTTCGAAGTTGGTTTGTCTTGTCCGGCCGGTAAACAAATGTTATTAAAAAAAATAATAAATTTCGA
AATTTTTCGTAATGTTCCGCAATCGTGTTTTTCCGTTTATCTCGTCTTCCCTTCCTTCAAATATACTATT
TATTTTCTCAATTCACATATTTTCAGCCAGCCCTGCTCAACAAGTGGAATAAAAATGATTGAACAAGATG
GATTGCACGCAGGTTCTCCGGCCGCTTGGGTGGAGAGGCTATTCGGCTATGACTGGGCACAACAGACAAT
CGGCTGCTCTGATGCCGCCGTGTTCCGGCTGTCAGCGCAGGGGCGCCCGGTTCTTTTTGTCAAGACCGAC
CTGTCCGGTGCCCTGAATGAACTGCAGGACGAGGCAGCGCGGCTATCGTGGCTGGCCACGACGGGCGTTC
CTTGCGCAGCTGTGCTCGACGTTGTCACTGAAGCGGGAAGGGACTGGCTGCTATTGGGCGAAGTGCCGGG
GCAGGATCTCCTGTCATCTCACCTTGCTCCTGCCGAGAAAGTATCCATCATGGCTGATGCAATGCGGCGG
CTGCATACGCTTGATCCGGCTACCTGCCCATTCGACCACCAAGCGAAACATCGCATCGAGCGAGCACGTA
CTCGGATGGAAGCCGGTCTTGTCGATCAGGATGATCTGGACGAAGAGCATCAGGGGCTCGCACCAGCCGA
ACTGTTCGCCAGGCTCAAGGCGCGCATGCCCGACGGCGAGGATCTCGTCGTGACCCATGGCGATGCCTGC
TTGCCGAATATCATGGTGGAAAATGGCCGCTTTTCTGGATTCATCGACTGTGGCCGGCTGGGTGTGGCGG
ACCGCTATCAGGACATAGCGTTGGCTACCCGTGATATTGCTGAAGAGCTTGGCGGCGAATGGGCTGACCG
CTTCCTCGTGCTTTACGGTATCGCCGCTCCCGATTCGCAGCGCATCGCCTTCTATCGCCTTCTTGACGAG
TTCTTCTGAGTCCAATTACTCTTCAACATCCCTACATGCTCTTTCTCCCTGTGCTCCCACCCCCTATTTT
TGTTATTATCAAAAAACTTCTCTTAATTTCTTTGTTTTTTAGCTTCTTTTAAGCCACCTCTAACAATGAA
ATTGTGTAGATTCAAAAATAGAATTAATTCGTAATAAAAAGTCGAAAAAAATTGTGCTCCCTCCCCCCAT
TAATAATAATTCTATCCCAAAATCTACACAATGTTCTGTGTACACTTCTTATGTTTTTTACTTCTGATAA
ATTTTTTTGAAACATCATAGAAAAAACCGCACACAAAATACCTTATCATATGTTACGTTTCAGTTTATGA
CCGCAATTTTTATTTCTTCGCACGTCTGGGCCTCTCATGACGTCAAATCATGCTCATCGTGAAAAAGTTT
TGGAGTATTTTTGGAATTTTTCAATCAAGTGAAAGTTTATGAAATTAATTTTCCTGCTTTTGCTTTTTGG
GGTTTCCCCTATTGTTTGTCAAGATTTCGAGGACGGCGTTTTTCTTGCTAAAATCACAAGTATTGATGAG
CACGATGCAAGAAAGATCGGAAGAAGGTTTGGGTTTGAGGCTCAGTGGAAGGTGAGTAGAAGTTGATAAT
TTGAAAGTGGAGTAGTGTCTATGGGGTTTTTGCCTTAAATGACAGAATACATTCCCAATATACCAAACAT
AACTGTTTCTCGAGGTCGACGGTATCGATAAGCTTGATCCGGATCTGCGGCTTACTCACCAGACCTGGCC
CCATCCGATTACCACCTATTCGCTTCGATGGGACACGCACTCGCTGAGCAGCGCTTCGATTCTTACGAAA
GTGTGAAAAAATGGCTCGATGAATGGTTCGCCGCAAAAGACGATGAGTTCTACTGGCGTGGAATCCACAA
ATTGCCCGAGAGATGGGAAAAATGTGTAGCTAGCGACGGCAAATACTTTGAATAAATGATTTTTTCTTTT
TCCACAAAATTTAACGTGTTTTTTGATTTAAAAAAAACGACATTTCATACTTGTACACCTGATATCTAGA
TACCTAGGTGAGCTCTGGTACCCCCCTGGCGTTACCCAACTTAATCGCCTTGCAGCACATCCCCCTTTCG
CCAGCTGGCGTAATAGCGAAGAGGCCCGCACCGATCGCCCTTCCCAACAGTTGCGCAGCCTGAATGGCGA
ATGGCGCCTGATGCGGTATTTTCTCCTTACGCATCTGTGCGGTATTTCACACCGCATATGGTGCACTCTC
AGTGCAATCTGCTCTGATGCCGCATAGTTAAGCCAGCCCCGACACCCGCCAACACCCGCTGACGCGCCCT
GACGGGCTTGTCTGCTCCCGGCATCCGCTTACAGACAAGCTGTGACCGTCTCCGGGAGCTGCATGTGTCA
GAGGTTTTCACCGTCATCACCGAAACGCGCGAGACGAAAGGGCCTCGTGATACGCCTATTTTTATAGGTT
AATGTCATGATAATAATGGTTTCTTAGACGTCAGGTGGCACTTTTCGGGGAAATGTGCGCGGAACCCCTA
TTTGTTTATTTTTCTAAATACATTCAAATATGTATCCGCTCATGAGACAATAACCCTGATAAATGCTTCA
ATAATATTGAAAAAGGAAGAGTATGAGTATTCAACATTTCCGTGTCGCCCTTATTCCCTTTTTTGCGGCA
TTTTGCCTTCCTGTTTTTGCTCACCCAGAAACGCTGGTGAAAGTAAAAGATGCTGAAGATCAGTTGGGTG
CACGAGTGGGTTACATCGAACTGGATCTCAACAGCGGTAAGATCCTTGAGAGTTTTCGCCCCGAAGAACG
TTTTCCAATGATGAGCACTTTTAAAGTTCTGCTATGTGGCGCGGTATTATCCCGTATTGACGCCGGGCAA
GAGCAACTCGGTCGCCGCATACACTATTCTCAGAATGACTTGGTTGAGTACTCACCAGTCACAGAAAAGC
ATCTTACGGATGGCATGACAGTAAGAGAATTATGCAGTGCTGCCATAACCATGAGTGATAACACTGCGGC
CAACTTACTTCTGACAACGATCGGAGGACCGAAGGAGCTAACCGCTTTTTTGCACAACATGGGGGATCAT
GTAACTCGCCTTGATCGTTGGGAACCGGAGCTGAATGAAGCCATACCAAACGACGAGCGTGACACCACGA
TGCCTGTAGCAATGGCAACAACGTTGCGCAAACTATTAACTGGCGAACTACTTACTCTAGCTTCCCGGCA
ACAATTAATAGACTGGATGGAGGCGGATAAAGTTGCAGGACCACTTCTGCGCTCGGCCCTTCCGGCTGGC
TGGTTTATTGCTGATAAATCTGGAGCCGGTGAGCGTGGGTCTCGCGGTATCATTGCAGCACTGGGGTCAG
ATGGTAAGCCCTCCCGTATCGTAGTTATCTACACGACGGGGAGTCAGGCAACTATGGATGAACGAAATAG
ACAGATCGCTGAGATAGGTGCCTCACTGATTAAGCATTGGTAACTGTCAGACCAAGTTTACTCATATATA
CTTTAGATTGATTTAAAACTTCATTTTTAATTTAAAAGGATCTAGGTGAAGATCCTTTTTGATAATCTCA
TGACCAAAATCCCTTAACGTGAGTTTTCGTTCCACTGAGCGTCAGACCCCGTAGAAAAGATCAAAGGATC
TTCTTGAGATCCTTTTTTTCTGCGCGTAATCTGCTGCTTGCAAACAAAAAAACCACCGCTACCAGCGGTG
GTTTGTTTGCCGGATCAAGAGCTACCAACTCTTTTTCCGAAGGTAACTGGCTTCAGCAGAGCGCAGATAC
CAAATACTGTTCTTCTAGTGTAGCCGTAGTTAGGCCACCACTTCAAGAACTCTGTAGCACCGCCTACATA
CCTCGCTCTGCTAATCCTGTTACCAGTGGCTGCTGCCAGTGGCGATAAGTCGTGTCTTACCGGGTTGGAC
TCAAGACGATAGTTACCGGATAAGGCGCAGCGGTCGGGCTGAACGGGGGGTTCGTGCACACAGCCCAGCT
TGGAGCGAACGACCTACACCGAACTGAGATACCTACAGCGTGAGCTATGAGAAAGCGCCACGCTTCCCGA
AGGGAGAAAGGCGGACAGGTATCCGGTAAGCGGCAGGGTCGGAACAGGAGAGCGCACGAGGGAGCTTCCA
GGGGGAAACGCCTGGTATCTTTATAGTCCTGTCGGGTTTCGCCACCTCTGACTTGAGCGTCGATTTTTGT
GATGCTCGTCAGGGGGGCGGAGCCTATGGAAAAACGCCAGCAACGCGGCCTTTTTACGGTTCCTGGTCTT
TTGCTGGCCTTTTGCTCACATGTTCTTTCCTGCGTTATCCCCTGATTCTGTGGATAACCGTATTACCGCC
TTTGAGTGAGCTGATACC
